>Addgene plasmid #11513 | pReadthroughUGA | addgene partial sequence | sequence record 18320 | EBV-rev 5'-GTGGTTTGTCCAAACTCATC-3'
AGCGGCCGCTCTAGGGCCCGCGATCCGGTGTTAGCTTTGTGAAACTTCCGGTGTTAGCTTTGTGAAAACT
CCGGTGTTAGCTTTGTGAAAACTTCCGGTGTTAGCTTTGTGAAAACTTCCGGTGTTAGCTTTGTGAAAAC
TTCCGGTGTTAGCTTTGTGAAAACTTCCGGCTCGAGTCTAGAATTATTGTTCATTTTTGAGAACTCGCTC
AACGAACGATTTGATATATTTTCCCATTTCATCAGGTGCATCTTCTTGCGAAAAATGAAGACCTTTTACT
TTGACAAATTCAGTATTAGGAAACTTCTTGGCACCTTCAACAATAGCATTGGAAAAGAATCCTGGGTCCG
ATTCAATAAACATTTTTGGTAAATCATCACTTGCACGTAGATAAGCATTATAATTCCTAACAATTTGTAC
AACGTCAGGTTTACCACCTTTTACTAACGGGATTTCACGAGGCCATGATAATGTTGGACGACGAACTTCA
CCTTTCTCTTTGAATGGTTCAAGATATGCTGCAAATTCTTCTGGTTCTAACTTTCTCATGATTTTTGATG
GCAACATGGTTTCCACGAAGAAGTTATTCTCCAAACCATTTTTTCTCCTTCTTCAGATTTGAT
