[The description below was written by a language model from this plasmid's Addgene catalogue record.]
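Description:
pReadthroughUGA is a dual-luciferase reporter plasmid built on the Promega pRL-TK backbone (about 4 kb before insertion) and intended for expression in mammalian cells. It is propagated in E. coli under ampicillin selection; the record lists the copy number as unknown and provides no feature table. The promoter is therefore not explicitly stated, although pRL-TK normally drives its Renilla luciferase reporter from the HSV thymidine kinase promoter.

The insert places the firefly luciferase open reading frame, taken from pGL3, upstream of and in frame with Renilla luciferase. According to the depositor comments, the native firefly stop codon was replaced with UGA, and 18 bp separate this stop codon from the first ATG of the Renilla ORF. Ribosomes that terminate normally at the stop codon yield firefly luciferase alone, whereas ribosomes that read through it continue into Renilla and produce a fusion protein, so the ratio of the two activities reports the frequency of stop-codon readthrough. The 3' UTR carries six binding sites for a CXCR4 short RNA, placing the transcript under repression by that small RNA when it is supplied.

The insert name field lists a UAA stop codon, while both the plasmid name and the depositor comments specify UGA; this discrepancy is in the record itself, and sequence verification would settle it. The exact cloning sites are also not given. The associated publication concerns short RNAs repressing translation after initiation in mammalian cells, consistent with using this reporter to test whether such repression alters termination or elongation behaviour.
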