Addgene plasmid #11513: pReadthroughUGA
Depositing lab: Phil Sharp. Depositing organization: Massachusetts Institute of Technology. Publication: Short RNAs Repress Translation after Initiation in Mammalian Cells. Petersen CP, Bordeleau ME, Pelletier J, Sharp PA. Mol Cell. 2006 Feb 17. 21(4):533-42. 10.1016/j.molcel.2006.01.031 PubMed 16483934.
Backbone
  Vector backbone: pRL-TK
  Backbone manufacturer: Promega
  Backbone size w/o insert (bp): 4045
  Vector type: Luciferase
Growth in bacteria
  Bacterial resistance: Ampicillin, 100 μg/mL
  Growth temperature: 37°C
  Growth strain: DH5alpha
  Copy number: Unknown
Gene/Insert
  Gene/Insert name: Firefly luciferase, UAA stop codon, Renilla luciferase, and 3' UTR short RNA binding sites
  Cloning method: Restriction Enzyme; 5′ cloning site see comments (unknown if destroyed); 3′ cloning site see comments (unknown if destroyed)
  Sequencing primers: 5′ n/a; 3′ EBV-rev
Terms and licenses: Academic/Nonprofit Terms; Industry Terms: Not Available to Industry
Depositor comments: The stop codon of the Firefly luciferase ORF from pGL3 was replaced with the stop codon UGA. This construct contains the Firefely ORF fused in frame to Renilla with 18 bp distance between the stop codon and the first ATG within the Renilla ORF. In addition, six CXCR4 short RNA binding sites are present.
How to cite: pReadthroughUGA was a gift from Phil Sharp (Addgene plasmid # 11513 ; http://n2t.net/addgene:11513 ; RRID:Addgene_11513)
